>Addgene plasmid #24302 | p3xFLAG-CMV10-mApg16L | addgene full sequence | sequence record 175308 | Addgene NGS Result
CCTAATCTCAGGTGATCTACCCACCTTGGCCTCCCAAATTGCTGGGATTACAGGCGTGAACCACTGCTCC
CTTCCCTGTCCTTCTGATTTTAAAATAACTATACCAGCAGGAGGACGTCCAGACACAGCATAGGCTACCT
GGCCATGCCCAACCGGTGGGACATTTGAGTTGCTTGCTTGGCACTGTCCTCTCATGCGTTGGGTCCACTC
AGTAGATGCCTGTTGAATTGGGTACGCGGCCAGCTTGGCTGTGGAATGTGTGTCAGTTAGGGTGTGGAAA
GTCCCCAGGCTCCCCAGCAGGCAGAAGTATGCAAAGCATGCATCTCAATTAGTCAGCAACCAGGTGTGGA
AAGTCCCCAGGCTCCCCAGCAGGCAGAAGTATGCAAAGCATGCATCTCAATTAGTCAGCAACCATAGTCC
CGCCCCTAACTCCGCCCATCCCGCCCCTAACTCCGCCCAGTTCCGCCCATTCTCCGCCCCATGGCTGACT
AATTTTTTTTATTTATGCAGAGGCCGAGGCCGCCTCGGCCTCTGAGCTATTCCAGAAGTAGTGAGGAGGC
TTTTTTGGAGGAATTGATCAGCTTGGGATCTGATCAAGAGACAGGATGAGGATCGTTTCGCATGATTGAA
CAAGATGGATTGCACGCAGGTTCTCCGGCCGCTTGGGTGGAGAGGCTATTCGGCTATGACTGGGCACAAC
AGACAATCGGCTGCTCTGATGCCGCCGTGTTCCGGCTGTCAGCGCAGGGGCGCCCGGTTCTTTTTGTCAA
GACCGACCTGTCCGGTGCCCTGAATGAACTGCAGGACGAGGCAGCGCGGCTATCGTGGCTGGCCACGACG
GGCGTTCCTTGCGCAGCTGTGCTCGACGTTGTCACTGAAGCGGGAAGGGACTGGCTGCTATTGGGCGAAG
TGCCGGGGCAGGATCTCCTGTCATCTCACCTTGCTCCTGCCGAGAAAGTATCCATCATGGCTGATGCAAT
GCGGCGGCTGCATACGCTTGATCCGGCTACCTGCCCATTCGACCACCAAGCGAAACATCGCATCGAGCGA
GCACGTACTCGGATGGAAGCCGGTCTTGTCGATCAGGATGATCTGGACGAAGAGCATCAGGGGCTCGCGC
CAGCCGAACTGTTCGCCAGGCTCAAGGCGCGCATGCCCGACGGCGAGGATCTCGTCGTGACCCATGGCGA
TGCCTGCTTGCCGAATATCATGGTGGAAAATGGCCGCTTTTCTGGATTCATCGACTGTGGCCGGCTGGGT
GTGGCGGACCGCTATCAGGACATAGCGTTGGCTACCCGTGATATTGCTGAAGAGCTTGGCGGCGAATGGG
CTGACCGCTTCCTCGTGCTTTACGGTATCGCCGCTCCCGATTCGCAGCGCATCGCCTTCTATCGCCTTCT
TGACGAGTTCTTCTGAGCGGGACTCTGGGGTTCGAAATGACCGACCAAGCGACGCCCAACCTGCCATCAC
GAGATTTCGATTCCACCGCCGCCTTCTATGAAAGGTTGGGCTTCGGAATCGTTTTCCGGGACGCCGGCTG
GATGATCCTCCAGCGCGGGGATCTCATGCTGGAGTTCTTCGCCCACCCCGGGCTCGATCCCCTCGCGAGT
TGGTTCAGCTGCTGCCTGAGGCTGGACGACCTCGCGGAGTTCTACCGGCAGTGCAAATCCGTCGGCATCC
AGGAAACCAGCAGCGGCTATCCGCGCATCCATGCCCCCGAACTGCAGGAGTGGGGAGGCACGATGGCCGC
TTTGGTCGACCCGGACGGGACGCTCCTGCGCCTGATACAGAACGAATTGCTTGCAGGCATCTCATGAGTG
TGTCTTCCCGTTTTCCGCCTGAGGTCACTGCGTGGATGGAGCGCTGGCGCCTGCTGCGCGACGGCGAGCT
GCTCACCACCCACTCGCCAAGCTGGAACCGTAAAAAGGCCGCGTTGCTGGCGTTTTTCCATAGGCTCCGC
CGATCATAATCAGCCATACCACATTTGTAGAGGTTTTACTTGCTTTAAAAAACCTCCCACACCTCCCCCT
GAACCTGAAACATAAAATGAATGCAATTGTTGTTGTTAACTTGTTTATTGCAGCTTATAATGGTTACAAA
TAAAGCAATAGCATCACAAATTTCACAAATAAAGCATTTTTTTCACTGCATTCTAGTTGTGGTTTGTCCA
AACTCATCAATGTATCTTATCATGTCTGGATCAATTCCCTATAGTGAGTCGTATTAAATTCGTAATCATG
TCATAGCTGTTTCCTGTGTGAAATTGTTATCCGCTCACAATTCCACACAACATACGAGCCGGAAGCATAA
AGTGTAAAGCCTGGGGTGCCTAATGAGTGAGCTAACTCACATTAATTGCGTTGCGCTCACTGCCCGCTTT
CCAGTCGGGAAACCTGTCGTGCCAGCTGCATTAATGAATCGGCCAACGCGCGGGGAGAGGCGGTTTGCGT
ATTGGGCGCTCTTCCGCTTCCTCGCTCACTGACTCGCTGCGCTCGGTCGTTCGGCTGCGGCGAGCGGTAT
CAGCTCACTCAAAGGCGGTAATACGGTTATCCACAGAATCAGGGGATAACGCAGGAAAGAACATGTGAGC
AAAAGGCCAGCAAAAGGCCAGGAACCGTAAAAAGGCCGCGTTGCTGGCGTTTTTCCATAGGCTCCGCCCC
CCTGACGAGCATCACAAAAATCGACGCTCAAGTCAGAGGTGGCGAAACCCGACAGGACTATAAAGATACC
AGGCGTTTCCCCCTGGAAGCTCCCTCGTGCGCTCTCCTGTTCCGACCCTGCCGCTTACCGGATACCTGTC
CGCCTTTCTCCCTTCGGGAAGCGTGGCGCTTTCTCATAGCTCACGCTGTAGGTATCTCAGTTCGGTGTAG
GTCGTTCGCTCCAAGCTGGGCTGTGTGCACGAACCCCCCGTTCAGCCCGACCGCTGCGCCTTATCCGGTA
ACTATCGTCTTGAGTCCAACCCGGTAAGACACGACTTATCGCCACTGGCAGCAGCCACTGGTAACAGGAT
TAGCAGAGCGAGGTATGTAGGCGGTGCTACAGAGTTCTTGAAGTGGTGGCCTAACTACGGCTACACTAGA
AGAACAGTATTTGGTATCTGCGCTCTGCTGAAGCCAGTTACCTTCGGAAAAAGAGTTGGTAGCTCTTGAT
CCGGCAAACAAACCACCGCTGGTAGCGGTGGTTTTTTTGTTTGCAAGCAGCAGATTACGCGCAGAAAAAA
AGGATCTCAAGAAGATCCTTTGATCTTTTCTACGGGGTCTGACGCTCAGTGGAACGAAAACTCACGTTAA
GGGATTTTGGTCATGAGATTATCAAAAAGGATCTTCACCTAGATCCTTTTAAATTAAAAATGAAGTTTTA
AATCAATCTAAAGTATATATGAGTAAACTTGGTCTGACAGTTACCAATGCTTAATCAGTGAGGCACCTAT
CTCAGCGATCTGTCTATTTCGTTCATCCATAGTTGCCTGACTCCCCGTCGTGTAGATAACTACGATACGG
GAGGGCTTACCATCTGGCCCCAGTGCTGCAATGATACCGCGAGACCCACGCTCACCGGCTCCAGATTTAT
CAGCAATAAACCAGCCAGCCGGAAGGGCCGAGCGCAGAAGTGGTCCTGCAACTTTATCCGCCTCCATCCA
GTCTATTAATTGTTGCCGGGAAGCTAGAGTAAGTAGTTCGCCAGTTAATAGTTTGCGCAACGTTGTTGCC
ATTGCTACAGGCATCGTGGTGTCACGCTCGTCGTTTGGTATGGCTTCATTCAGCTCCGGTTCCCAACGAT
CAAGGCGAGTTACATGATCCCCCATGTTGTGCAAAAAAGCGGTTAGCTCCTTCGGTCCTCCGATCGTTGT
CAGAAGTAAGTTGGCCGCAGTGTTATCACTCATGGTTATGGCAGCACTGCATAATTCTCTTACTGTCATG
CCATCCGTAAGATGCTTTTCTGTGACTGGTGAGTACTCAACCAAGTCATTCTGAGAATAGTGTATGCGGC
GACCGAGTTGCTCTTGCCCGGCGTCAATACGGGATAATACCGCGCCACATAGCAGAACTTTAAAAGTGCT
CATCATTGGAAAACGTTCTTCGGGGCGAAAACTCTCAAGGATCTTACCGCTGTTGAGATCCAGTTCGATG
TAACCCACTCGTGCACCCAACTGATCTTCAGCATCTTTTACTTTCACCAGCGTTTCTGGGTGAGCAAAAA
CAGGAAGGCAAAATGCCGCAAAAAAGGGAATAAGGGCGACACGGAAATGTTGAATACTCATACTCTTCCT
TTTTCAATATTATTGAAGCATTTATCAGGGTTATTGTCTCATGAGCGGATACATATTTGAATGTATTTAG
AAAAATAAACAAATAGGGGTTCCGCGCACATTTCCCCGAAAAGTGCCACCTG
[124 nt withheld, positions 4393-4516]
C
[91 nt withheld, positions 4518-4608]
A
[49 nt withheld, positions 4610-4658]
CCTTTGACGTTGGAGTCCACGTTCTTT
[37 nt withheld, positions 4686-4722]
ACCCTATCTCGGTCTATTCTTTTGATTTATAAGGGATTTTGCCGATTTCGGCCTATTGGTTAAAAAATGA
GCTGATTTAACAAAAATTTAACGCGAATTTTAACAAAATATTAACGCTTACAATTTCCATTCGCCATTCA
GGCTGCGCAACTGTTGGGAAGGGCGATCGGTGCGGGCCTCTTCGCTATTACGCCAGCTGGCGAAAGGGGG
ATGTGCTGCAAGGCGATTAAGTTGGGTAACGCCAGGGTTTTCCCAGTCACGACGTTGTAAAACGACGGCC
AGTGCCAAGCTGATCTATACATTGAATCAATATTGGCAATTAGCCATATTAGTCATTGGTTATATAGCAT
AAATCAATATTGGCTATTGGCCATTGCATACGTTGTATCTATATCATAATATGTACATTTATATTGGCTC
ATGTCCAATATGACCGCCATGTTGACATTGATTATTGACTAGTTATTAATAGTAATCAATTACGGGGTCA
TTAGTTCATAGCCCATATATGGAGTTCCGCGTTACATAACTTACGGTAAATGGCCCGCCTGGCTGACCGC
CCAACGACCCCCGCCCATTGACGTCAATAATGACGTATGTTCCCATAGTAACGCCAATAGGGACTTTCCA
TTGACGTCAATGGGTGGAGTATTTACGGTAAACTGCCCACTTGGCAGTACATCAAGTGTATCATATGCCA
AGTCCGCCCCCTATTGACGTCAATGACGGTAAATGGCCCGCCTGGCATTATGCCCAGTACATGACCTTAC
GGGACTTTCCTACTTGGCAGTACATCTACGTATTAGTCATCGCTATTACCATGGTGATGCGGTTTTGGCA
GTACACCAATGGGCGTGGATAGCGGTTTGACTCACGGGGATTTCCAAGTCTCCACCCCATTGACGTCAAT
GGGAGTTTGTTTTGGCACCAAAATCAACGGGACTTTCCAAAATGTCGTAATAACCCCGCCCCGTTGACGC
AAATGGGCGGTAGGCGTGTACGGTGGGAGGTCTATATAAGCAGAGCTCGTTTAGTGAACCGTCAGAATTA
ACCATGGACTACAAAGACCATGACGGTGATTATAAAGATCATGACATCGATTACAAGGATGACGATGACA
AGCTTGCGGCCGCGAATTCATCGATAGATCTGATATCGGTACCAGTCGACTCTAGATTCGGCATGTCGTC
GGGCCTGCGCGCCGCAGACTTTCCCCGCTGGAAGCGTCACATCGCGGAGGAACTGAGGCGCCGGGACCGA
CTGCAGAGGCAGGCGTTCGAGGAGATCATTCTGCAGTATACCAAGTTGCTGGAAAAGTCAGATCTTCATT
CAGTATTGACCCAGAAACTACAAGCAGAAAAGCATGACATGCCAAATAGGCATGAAATAAGTCCTGGACA
TGATGGTGCGTGGAATGATAGTCAACTACAAGAAATGGCCCAGTTGAGGATCAAACACCAGGAAGAGCTG
ACCGAACTGCACAAGAAGCGTGGGGAGTTAGCTCAGTTGGTGATTGACCTGAACAACCAAATGCAGCAGA
AGGACAAGGAGATACAGATGAATGAAGCAAAGATTTCGGAGTATTTACAGACCATCTCTGACCTGGAGAC
AAACTGCCTGGACCTGCGCACCAAACTGCAGGACCTCGAGGTAGCCAACCAGACCCTGAAGGATGAGTAT
GACGCCCTGCAGATTACTTTTACTGCCCTAGAAGAGAAACTGAGGAAAACTACTGAGGAGAACCAGGAAC
TGGTCACCAGATGGATGGCTGAGAAGGCCCAAGAAGCCAATCGCCTCAATGCAGAGAATGAGAAGGACTC
CAGGAGGCGTCAAGCACGGCTGCAGAAGGAGCTTGCAGAAGCAGCAAAGGAACCTCTACCTGTTGAACAG
GATGATGACATTGAAGTCATTGTGGATGAGACCTCAGACCACACAGAAGAGACCTCTCCCGTCCGAGCTG
TCAGCAGAGCAGCTACGAGACGCTCTGTCTCTTCCATCCCAGTCCCCCAGGATATCATGGACACTCATCC
TGCTTCTGGTAAAGATGTGAGAGTCCCAACTACTGCCTCGTATGTCTTCGATGCGCATGACGGAGAGGTC
AACGCAGTGCAGTTCAGTCCAGGCTCCCGGTTGCTGGCCACTGGAGGCATGGACCGCAGGGTGAAACTTT
GGGAAGCATTCGGAGATAAATGTGAATTCAAGGGCTCCCTGTCTGGCAGTAATGCTGGAATTACAAGCAT
TGAATTTGATAGTGCTGGAGCTTACCTATTAGCAGCTTCAAATGATTTTGCAAGCCGAATCTGGACTGTG
GATGATTATCGATTACGGCACACACTCACAGGCCACAGCGGGAAAGTCCTCTCTGCCAAGTTCCTGCTGG
ACAATGCACGGATTGTCTCAGGAAGTCACGACCGGACCCTCAAACTCTGGGATCTCCGCAGCAAAGTCTG
CATAAAAACAGTGTTTGCAGGATCCAGCTGCAATGACATTGTTTGCACTGAACAATGTGTAATGAGTGGA
CATTTTGACAAGAAAATTCGTTTCTGGGATATCCGGTCAGAGAGTGTGGTCCGAGAGATGGAACTGTTAG
GGAAGATCACTGCTCTGGACCTAAACCCTGAGAGAACTGAGCTCCTGAGCTGCTCCCGTGATGACCTGCT
AAAAGTCATCGACCTCCGGACAAATGCAGTCAAACAGACATTCAGTGCGCCTGGATTCAAATGCGGCTCT
GACTGGACCCGGGTTGTCTTCAGCCCTGATGGCAGTTACGTGGCAGCAGGCTCAGCCGAGGGTTCTCTTT
ATGTCTGGAGTGTGCTGACAGGGAAAGTGGAGAAGGTTCTTTCAAAACAGCACAGCTCTTCTATCAATGC
GGTGGCGTGGGCCCCCTCGGGCTTACATGTTGTCAGTGTGGACAAAGGAAGCAGAGCTATGCTGTGGGCA
CAGCCTTGATCTAGAGGATCCCGGGTGGCATCCCTGTGACCCCTCCCCAGTGCCTCTCCTGGCCCTGGAA
GTTGCCACTCCAGTGCCCACCAGCCTTGTCCTAATAAAATTAAGTTGCATCATTTTGTCTGACTAGGTGT
CCTTCTATAATATTATGGGGTGGAGGGGGGTGGTATGGAGCAAGGGGCAAGTTGGGAAGACAACCTGTAG
GGCCTGCGGGGTCTATTGGGAACCAAGCTGGAGTGCAGTGGCACAATCTTGGCTCACTGCAATCTCCGCC
TCCTGGGTTCAAGCGATTCTCCTGCCTCAGCCTCCCGAGTTGTTGGGATTCCAGGCATGCATGACCAGGC
TCAGCTAATTTTTGTTTTTTTGGTAGAGACGGGGTTTCACCATATTGGCCAGGCTGGTCTCCAACT
Features (pLannotate 1.2.2; 22 found; start..end, strand, type, name):
    271..568     +  promoter       SV40 promoter: SV40 enhancer and early promoter
    622..1413    +  CDS            neo: KKA2_KLEPN - Also known as kan, nptII. Experimental evidence at protein level: Swiss-Prot protein existence level 1. Resistance to kanamycin, neomycin, paromomycin, ribostamycin, butirosin and gentamicin B. From Klebsiella pneumoniae.
   1437..1814    +  CDS            ble: BLE_KLEPN - Experimental evidence at protein level: Swiss-Prot protein existence level 1. Binding protein with a strong affinity to the bleomycin family of antibiotics. Binds to CL990; an antimitotic-antibiotic compound. From Klebsiella pneumoniae.
   1856..1915    +  CDS            str (fragment): STR_KLEPN - Protein inferred from homology: Swiss-Prot protein existence level 3. The aminoglycoside phosphotransferases achieve inactivation of their antibiotic substrates by phosphorylation. From Klebsiella pneumoniae.
   1938..1961    -  rep_origin     CloDF13 ori (fragment): Plasmids containing the CloDF13 (CDF) origin of replication can be propagated in E. coli cells that contain additional plasmids with compatible origins.
   1962..2045    +  CDS            large T antigen (fragment): large T antigen from SV40 (simian virus 40)
   2068..2202    +  polyA_signal   SV40 poly(A) signal: SV40 polyadenylation signal
   2208..2226    -  promoter       T7 promoter: promoter for bacteriophage T7 RNA polymerase
   2264..2280    -  protein_bind   lac operator: The lac repressor binds to the lac operator to inhibit transcription in E. coli. This inhibition can be relieved by adding lactose or isopropyl-β-D-thiogalactopyranoside (IPTG). lac repressor encoded by lacI
   2288..2318    -  promoter       lac promoter: promoter for the E. coli lac operon
   2333..2354    -  protein_bind   CAP binding site: CAP binding activates transcription in the presence of cAMP. E. coli catabolite activator protein
   2367..2459    -  CDS            lacI (fragment): lac repressor; lacI; The lac repressor binds to the lac operator to inhibit transcription in E. coli. This inhibition can be relieved by adding lactose or isopropyl-β-D-thiogalactopyranoside (IPTG).
   2642..3230    -  rep_origin     ori: high-copy-number ColE1/pMB1/pBR322/pUC origin of replication
   3401..4261    -  CDS            AmpR: β-lactamase; bla; confers resistance to ampicillin, carbenicillin, and related antibiotics
   4262..4366    -  promoter       AmpR promoter: bla
   4393..4821    +  rep_origin     f1 ori (sequence partly withheld): f1 bacteriophage origin of replication; arrow indicates direction of (+) strand synthesis
   4852..5006    -  CDS            lacZα (fragment): LacZα fragment of β-galactosidase; lacZ fragment
   5166..5545    +  enhancer       CMV enhancer: human cytomegalovirus immediate early enhancer
   5547..5746    +  promoter       CMV promoter: human cytomegalovirus (CMV) immediate early promoter
   5779..5844    +  CDS            3xFLAG: three tandem FLAG® epitope tags, followed by an enterokinase cleavage site
   5905..7668    +  CDS            Atg16l1: A16L1_MOUSE - Also known as Apg16l. Experimental evidence at protein level: Swiss-Prot protein existence level 1. Plays an essential role in autophagy: interacts with ATG12- ATG5 to mediate the conjugation of phosphatidylethanolamine (PE) to LC3 (MAP1LC3A, MAP1LC3B or MAP1LC3C), to produce a membrane-bound activated form of LC3 named LC3-II. Thereby, controls the elongation of the nascent autophagosomal membrane (PubMed:18849966, PubMed:12665549, PubMed:24954904, PubMed:24553140, PubMed:23392225). Regulates mitochondrial antiviral signaling (MAVS)-dependent type I interferon (IFN-I) production
   7685..229     +  polyA_signal   hGH poly(A) signal (across the origin): human growth hormone polyadenylation signal
