[The description below was written by a language model from this plasmid's Addgene catalogue record and pLannotate feature annotations shown in this document.]
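Description:
p3xFLAG-CMV10-mApg16L is a mammalian expression plasmid built on the commercial p3xFLAG-CMV-10 backbone and carrying mouse Atg16l1 (Apg16L/Atg16L), the WD-repeat protein that associates with the Atg12–Atg5 conjugate on the autophagic isolation membrane and promotes LC3 lipidation. The coding sequence, derived in part from an IMAGE consortium cDNA clone, was inserted at a single XbaI site that is retained at both ends. It lies downstream of the human CMV immediate-early enhancer and promoter and in line with the backbone-encoded N-terminal 3xFLAG epitope, which includes an enterokinase cleavage site. Transcripts are terminated by the human growth hormone polyadenylation signal. The record notes a V583M substitution in the insert. The sequenced plasmid is about 8.1 kb, consistent with the roughly 6.3 kb backbone plus the insert.

For propagation in E. coli the plasmid has a high-copy ColE1/pUC-type origin and an ampicillin resistance gene, plus an f1 origin that allows single-stranded DNA production. For selection in mammalian cells, an SV40 enhancer/early promoter drives the neomycin phosphotransferase gene, followed by an SV40 polyadenylation signal, allowing G418 selection of stable transfectants. The ble and str annotations after neo probably reflect carry-over of adjacent Tn5 sequence, and the short lac, T7, CloDF13 and large T fragments appear to be backbone remnants rather than functional elements. The catalogue lists the vector type as both mammalian expression and retroviral, but the feature table shows no LTRs or packaging signal, so the construct looks like a conventional transfection plasmid. It suits transient or stable expression of FLAG-tagged Atg16L for detection, immunoprecipitation and localisation studies of autophagosome formation.
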