Addgene plasmid #24302: p3xFLAG-CMV10-mApg16L
Depositing lab: Noboru Mizushima. Depositing organization: Institute of Science Tokyo. Publication: Mouse Apg16L, a novel WD-repeat protein, targets to the autophagic isolation membrane with the Apg12-Apg5 conjugate. Mizushima N, Kuma A, Kobayashi Y, Yamamoto A, Matsubae M, Takao T, Natsume T, Ohsumi Y, Yoshimori T. J Cell Sci. 2003 May 1. 116(Pt 9):1679-88. 10.1242/jcs.00381 PubMed 12665549.
Backbone
  Vector backbone: p3xFLAG-CMV-10
  Backbone manufacturer: sigma-aldrich
  Backbone size w/o insert (bp): 6299
  Vector type: Mammalian Expression, Retroviral
  Selectable markers: Neomycin (select with G418)
Growth in bacteria
  Bacterial resistance: Ampicillin, 100 μg/mL
  Growth temperature: 37°C
  Growth strain: DH5alpha
  Copy number: High Copy
Gene/Insert
  Gene/Insert name: autophagy related genes 16L (alt name: Atg16L)
  Species: M. musculus (mouse)
  Mutation: V583M
  GenBank ID: AI037166 NM_001205392
  Entrez Gene: Atg16l1 (a.k.a. 1500009K01Rik, Apg16l, Atg16l, WDR30)
  Tag / fusion protein: 3xFLAG (N terminal on backbone)
  Cloning method: Restriction Enzyme; 5′ cloning site XbaI (not destroyed); 3′ cloning site XbaI (not destroyed)
  Sequencing primers: 5′ CMV 30 sequencing primer; 3′ CMV 24 sequencing primer
Resource information
  A portion of this plasmid was derived from a plasmid made by: IMAGE consortium clone 1480862
Terms and licenses: Academic/Nonprofit Terms; Industry Terms: Not Available to Industry
How to cite: p3xFLAG-CMV10-mApg16L was a gift from Noboru Mizushima (Addgene plasmid # 24302 ; http://n2t.net/addgene:24302 ; RRID:Addgene_24302)
