>Addgene plasmid #24302 | p3xFLAG-CMV10-mApg16L | addgene partial sequence | sequence record 175307 | CMV-F 5'-CGCAAATGGGCGGTAGGCGTG-3'
GCAGAGCTCGTTTAGTGAACCGTCAGAATTAACCATGGACTACAAAGACCATGACGGTGATTATAAAGAT
CATGACATCGATTACAAGGATGACGATGACAAGCTTGCGGCCGCGAATTCATCGATAGATCTGATATCGG
TACCAGTCGACTCTAGATTCGGCATGTCGTCGGGCCTGCGCGCCGCAGACTTTCCCCGCTGGAAGCGTCA
CATCGCGGAGGAACTGAGGCGCCGGGACCGACTGCAGAGGCAGGCGTTCGAGGAGATCATTCTGCAGTAT
ACCAAGTTGCTGGAAAAGTCAGATCTTCATTCAGTATTGACCCAGAAACTACAAGCAGAAAAGCATGACA
TGCCAAATAGGCATGAAATAAGTCCTGGACATGATGGTGCGTGGAATGATAGTCAACTACAAGAAATGGC
CCAGTTGAGGATCAAACACCAGGAAGAGCTGACCGAACTGCACAAGAAGCGTGGGGAGTTAGCTCAGTTG
GTGATTGACCTGAACAACCAAATGCAGCAGAAGGACAAGGAGATACAGATGAATGAAGCAAAGATTTCGG
AGTATTTACAGACCATCTCTGACCTGGAGACAAACTGCCTGGACCTGCGCACCAAACTGCAGGACCTCGA
GGTAGCCAACCAGACCCTGAAGGATGAGTATGACGCCCTGCAGATTACTTTTACTGCCCTAGAAGAGAAA
CTGAGGAAAACTACTGAGGAGAACCAGGAACTGGTCACCAGATGGATGGCTGAGAAGGCCCAAGAAGCCA
ATCGCCTCAATGCAGAGAATGAGAAGGACTCCAGGAGGCGTCAAGCACGGCTGCAGAAGGAGCTTGCAGA
AGCAGCAAAGGAACCTCTACCTGTTGAACAGGATGATGACATTGAAGTCATTGTGGATGAGACCTCAGAC
CACACAGAAGAGACCTCTCCCGTCCGAGCTG
